Addgene plasmid #176505: pBS-3xpA
Purpose: 3x SV40 polyA sequences
Depositing lab: Mario Capecchi. Depositing organization: University of Utah.
Backbone
  Vector backbone: pBluescript II SK(-)
  Backbone manufacturer: Stratagene
  Vector type: Mammalian Expression, Synthetic Biology
Growth in bacteria
  Bacterial resistance: Ampicillin, 100 μg/mL
  Growth temperature: 30°C
  Growth strain: DH10B
  Copy number: High Copy
Gene/Insert
  Gene/Insert name: 3x SV40 polyA
Resource information
  A portion of this plasmid was derived from a plasmid made by: The SV40 polyadenylation sequence is from Clontech.
Terms and licenses: Academic/Nonprofit Terms; Industry Terms: Not Available to Industry
How to cite: pBS-3xpA was a gift from Mario Capecchi (Addgene plasmid # 176505 ; http://n2t.net/addgene:176505 ; RRID:Addgene_176505)
