[The description below was written by a language model from this plasmid's Addgene catalogue record and pLannotate feature annotations shown in this document.]
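Description:
pBS-3xpA is a small (about 3.65 kb) cloning plasmid built on the pBluescript II SK(-) phagemid backbone that carries three tandem copies of the SV40 polyadenylation sequence. It is maintained in E. coli through the high-copy ColE1/pUC-type origin and selected with ampicillin via the β-lactamase (AmpR) gene and its promoter. The backbone also retains the f1 bacteriophage origin, which allows single-stranded DNA production, along with the usual pBluescript lac region (CAP binding site, lac promoter and operator, and a lacZα fragment). The short "RSF ori" and "lacI" fragments flagged at the start of the feature table are most likely partial similarity matches within backbone sequence rather than functional elements.

The insert sits within the pBluescript multiple cloning site, splitting it into two remnants flanked by the T3 and T7 phage promoters. It consists of three direct repeats of roughly 230 bp. Each repeat pairs a short stretch annotated as SV40 large T antigen coding sequence, which is simply the viral sequence adjoining the signal, with a 122 bp SV40 poly(A) signal, all in the same orientation. According to the record, the polyadenylation sequence originated from a commercial vector.

No promoter-driven mammalian gene or reporter is present, so despite the "mammalian expression" classification this plasmid serves as a parts donor. The triple poly(A) block can be excised using the remaining polylinker sites and placed into other constructs. Concatenated poly(A) signals are commonly used as strong transcriptional terminators or stop cassettes, for example in gene-targeting or conditional expression designs, although the record states only that the plasmid supplies 3x SV40 polyA sequences.
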