Features (pLannotate 1.2.2; 20 found; start..end, strand, type, name):
      1..125     +  rep_origin     RSF ori (fragment): Plasmids containing the RSF 1030 origin of replication can be propagated in E. coli cells that contain additional plasmids with compatible origins.
    127..219     +  CDS            lacI (fragment): lac repressor; lacI; The lac repressor binds to the lac operator to inhibit transcription in E. coli. This inhibition can be relieved by adding lactose or isopropyl-β-D-thiogalactopyranoside (IPTG).
    232..253     +  protein_bind   CAP binding site: CAP binding activates transcription in the presence of cAMP. E. coli catabolite activator protein
    268..298     +  promoter       lac promoter: promoter for the E. coli lac operon
    306..322     +  protein_bind   lac operator: The lac repressor binds to the lac operator to inhibit transcription in E. coli. This inhibition can be relieved by adding lactose or isopropyl-β-D-thiogalactopyranoside (IPTG). lac repressor encoded by lacI
    367..385     +  promoter       T3 promoter: promoter for bacteriophage T3 RNA polymerase
    398..428     +  misc_feature   MCS (fragment): pBluescript multiple cloning site
    428..510     +  CDS            large T antigen (fragment): large T antigen from SV40 (simian virus 40)
    533..654     +  polyA_signal   SV40 poly(A) signal: SV40 polyadenylation signal
    661..743     +  CDS            large T antigen (fragment): large T antigen from SV40 (simian virus 40)
    766..887     +  polyA_signal   SV40 poly(A) signal: SV40 polyadenylation signal
    894..976     +  CDS            large T antigen (fragment): large T antigen from SV40 (simian virus 40)
    999..1120    +  polyA_signal   SV40 poly(A) signal: SV40 polyadenylation signal
   1120..1198    +  misc_feature   MCS (fragment): pBluescript multiple cloning site
   1207..1225    -  promoter       T7 promoter: promoter for bacteriophage T7 RNA polymerase
   1228..1385    +  CDS            lacZα (fragment): LacZα fragment of β-galactosidase; lacZ fragment
   1417..1845    -  rep_origin     f1 ori (sequence partly withheld): f1 bacteriophage origin of replication; arrow indicates direction of (+) strand synthesis
   1872..1976    +  promoter       AmpR promoter: bla
   1977..2837    +  CDS            AmpR: β-lactamase; bla; confers resistance to ampicillin, carbenicillin, and related antibiotics
   3008..3596    +  rep_origin     ori: high-copy-number ColE1/pMB1/pBR322/pUC origin of replication
>Addgene plasmid #176505 | pBS-3xpA | addgene full sequence | sequence record 346556 | Addgene NGS Result
CATGTTCTTTCCTGCGTTATCCCCTGATTCTGTGGATAACCGTATTACCGCCTTTGAGTGAGCTGATACC
GCTCGCCGCAGCCGAACGACCGAGCGCAGCGAGTCAGTGAGCGAGGAAGCGGAAGAGCGCCCAATACGCA
AACCGCCTCTCCCCGCGCGTTGGCCGATTCATTAATGCAGCTGGCACGACAGGTTTCCCGACTGGAAAGC
GGGCAGTGAGCGCAACGCAATTAATGTGAGTTAGCTCACTCATTAGGCACCCCAGGCTTTACACTTTATG
CTTCCGGCTCGTATGTTGTGTGGAATTGTGAGCGGATAACAATTTCACACAGGAAACAGCTATGACCATG
ATTACGCCAAGCTCGAAATTAACCCTCACTAAAGGGAACAAAAGCTGGAGCTCCACCGCGGTGGCGGCCG
CTCTAGAATCATAATCAGCCATACCACATTTGTAGAGGTTTTACTTGCTTTAAAAAACCTCCCACACCTC
CCCCTGAACCTGAAACATAAAATGAATGCAATTGTTGTTGTTAACTTGTTTATTGCAGCTTATAATGGTT
ACAAATAAAGCAATAGCATCACAAATTTCACAAATAAAGCATTTTTTTCACTGCATTCTAGTTGTGGTTT
GTCCAAACTCATCAATGTATCTTAACTAGAATCATAATCAGCCATACCACATTTGTAGAGGTTTTACTTG
CTTTAAAAAACCTCCCACACCTCCCCCTGAACCTGAAACATAAAATGAATGCAATTGTTGTTGTTAACTT
GTTTATTGCAGCTTATAATGGTTACAAATAAAGCAATAGCATCACAAATTTCACAAATAAAGCATTTTTT
TCACTGCATTCTAGTTGTGGTTTGTCCAAACTCATCAATGTATCTTAACTAGAATCATAATCAGCCATAC
CACATTTGTAGAGGTTTTACTTGCTTTAAAAAACCTCCCACACCTCCCCCTGAACCTGAAACATAAAATG
AATGCAATTGTTGTTGTTAACTTGTTTATTGCAGCTTATAATGGTTACAAATAAAGCAATAGCATCACAA
ATTTCACAAATAAAGCATTTTTTTCACTGCATTCTAGTTGTGGTTTGTCCAAACTCATCAATGTATCTTA
ACTAGTGGATCCCCCGGGCTGCAGGAATTCGATATCAAGCTTATCGATACCGTCGACCTCGAGGGGGGGC
CCGGTACCCAATTCGCCCTATAGTGAGTCGTATTACAATTCACTGGCCGTCGTTTTACAACGTCGTGACT
GGGAAAACCCTGGCGTTACCCAACTTAATCGCCTTGCAGCACATCCCCCTTTCGCCAGCTGGCGTAATAG
CGAAGAGGCCCGCACCGATCGCCCTTCCCAACAGTTGCGCAGCCTGAATGGCGAATGGCAAATTGTAAGC
GTTAATATTTTGTTAAAATTCGCGTTAAATTTTTGTTAAATCAGCTCATTTTTTAACCAATAGGCCGAAA
TCGGCAAAATCCCTTATAAATCAAAAGAATAGACCGAGATAGGGT
[37 nt withheld, positions 1516-1552]
AAAGAACGTGGACTCCAACGTCAAAGG
[49 nt withheld, positions 1580-1628]
T
[91 nt withheld, positions 1630-1720]
G
[124 nt withheld, positions 1722-1845]
CAGGTGGCACTTTTCGGGGAAATGTGCGCGGAACCCCTATTTGTTTATTTTTCTAAATACATTCAAATAT
GTATCCGCTCATGAGACAATAACCCTGATAAATGCTTCAATAATATTGAAAAAGGAAGAGTATGAGTATT
CAACATTTCCGTGTCGCCCTTATTCCCTTTTTTGCGGCATTTTGCCTTCCTGTTTTTGCTCACCCAGAAA
CGCTGGTGAAAGTAAAAGATGCTGAAGATCAGTTGGGTGCACGAGTGGGTTACATCGAACTGGATCTCAA
CAGCGGTAAGATCCTTGAGAGTTTTCGCCCCGAAGAACGTTTTCCAATGATGAGCACTTTTAAAGTTCTG
CTATGTGGCGCGGTATTATCCCGTATTGACGCCGGGCAAGAGCAACTCGGTCGCCGCATACACTATTCTC
AGAATGACTTGGTTGAGTACTCACCAGTCACAGAAAAGCATCTTACGGATGGCATGACAGTAAGAGAATT
ATGCAGTGCTGCCATAACCATGAGTGATAACACTGCGGCCAACTTACTTCTGACAACGATCGGAGGACCG
AAGGAGCTAACCGCTTTTTTGCACAACATGGGGGATCATGTAACTCGCCTTGATCGTTGGGAACCGGAGC
TGAATGAAGCCATACCAAACGACGAGCGTGACACCACGATGCCTGTAGCAATGGCAACAACGTTGCGCAA
ACTATTAACTGGCGAACTACTTACTCTAGCTTCCCGGCAACAATTAATAGACTGGATGGAGGCGGATAAA
GTTGCAGGACCACTTCTGCGCTCGGCCCTTCCGGCTGGCTGGTTTATTGCTGATAAATCTGGAGCCGGTG
AGCGTGGGTCTCGCGGTATCATTGCAGCACTGGGGCCAGATGGTAAGCCCTCCCGTATCGTAGTTATCTA
CACGACGGGGAGTCAGGCAACTATGGATGAACGAAATAGACAGATCGCTGAGATAGGTGCCTCACTGATT
AAGCATTGGTAACTGTCAGACCAAGTTTACTCATATATACTTTAGATTGATTTAAAACTTCATTTTTAAT
TTAAAAGGATCTAGGTGAAGATCCTTTTTGATAATCTCATGACCAAAATCCCTTAACGTGAGTTTTCGTT
CCACTGAGCGTCAGACCCCGTAGAAAAGATCAAAGGATCTTCTTGAGATCCTTTTTTTCTGCGCGTAATC
TGCTGCTTGCAAACAAAAAAACCACCGCTACCAGCGGTGGTTTGTTTGCCGGATCAAGAGCTACCAACTC
TTTTTCCGAAGGTAACTGGCTTCAGCAGAGCGCAGATACCAAATACTGTTCTTCTAGTGTAGCCGTAGTT
AGGCCACCACTTCAAGAACTCTGTAGCACCGCCTACATACCTCGCTCTGCTAATCCTGTTACCAGTGGCT
GCTGCCAGTGGCGATAAGTCGTGTCTTACCGGGTTGGACTCAAGACGATAGTTACCGGATAAGGCGCAGC
GGTCGGGCTGAACGGGGGGTTCGTGCACACAGCCCAGCTTGGAGCGAACGACCTACACCGAACTGAGATA
CCTACAGCGTGAGCTATGAGAAAGCGCCACGCTTCCCGAAGGGAGAAAGGCGGACAGGTATCCGGTAAGC
GGCAGGGTCGGAACAGGAGAGCGCACGAGGGAGCTTCCAGGGGGAAACGCCTGGTATCTTTATAGTCCTG
TCGGGTTTCGCCACCTCTGACTTGAGCGTCGATTTTTGTGATGCTCGTCAGGGGGGCGGAGCCTATGGAA
AAACGCCAGCAACGCGGCCTTTTTACGGTTCCTGGCCTTTTGCTGGCCTTTTGCTCA
